Addgene plasmid #48361: pHJ32
Purpose: Targets beta-Tubulin for Cre-lox mediated knockout in T. brucei, Hygromycin selectable
Depositing lab: George Cross. Depositing organization: Rockefeller University. Publication: Strategies to construct null and conditional null Trypanosoma brucei mutants using Cre-recombinase and loxP. Kim HS, Li Z, Boothroyd C, Cross GA. Mol Biochem Parasitol. 2013 Aug 13;191(1):16-19. doi: 10.1016/j.molbiopara.2013.08.001. PubMed 23954366.
Backbone
  Vector backbone: pHJ17
  Backbone manufacturer: Cross Lab
  Total vector size (bp): 5118
  Vector type: Cre/Lox ; Knockout in T. Brucei
  Selectable markers: Hygromycin
Growth in bacteria
  Bacterial resistance: Ampicillin, 100 μg/mL
  Growth temperature: 37°C
  Growth strain: DH5alpha
  Copy number: Unknown
Gene/Insert
  Gene/Insert name: Partial beta-TUB followed by 5' ALD UTR-loxP-SAS-HYG-loxP-3' ALD UTR
  Species: T. brucei
  Cloning method: Unknown
  Sequencing primers: 5′ tb#44 CTGGTTAGTATGGACTTCTCTAGA; 3′ pBRrevBam
Terms and licenses: Academic/Nonprofit Terms; Industry Terms: Not Available to Industry
Depositor comments: For additional information, see http://tryps.rockefeller.edu/trypsru2_cre-lox.html There are several mismatches between Addgene's quality control sequence and the reference sequence from the depositing lab; most notably in the beta-tubulin ORF, HSV thymidine kinase and the T. brucei Aldolase 3'UTR. These mismatches should not affect plasmid function.
How to cite: pHJ32 was a gift from George Cross (Addgene plasmid # 48361 ; http://n2t.net/addgene:48361 ; RRID:Addgene_48361)
