[The description below was written by a language model from this plasmid's Addgene catalogue record and pLannotate feature annotations shown in this document.]
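Description:
pHJ32 is a 5,118 bp Cre/lox gene-targeting plasmid for Trypanosoma brucei, built on the pHJ17 backbone. It is propagated in E. coli through a ColE1/pMB1-type origin and selected with ampicillin via the bla gene and its promoter. The automated annotation also picks up short remnants of the tetracycline resistance gene, bom, rop and lacI, which point to a pBR322-derived backbone and have no evident functional role here.

The payload is a partial beta-tubulin coding sequence followed by an aldolase 5' UTR, a loxP site, a splice acceptor site, the hygromycin phosphotransferase gene (hph), a second loxP site and an aldolase 3' UTR. The feature table labels the tubulin region as two adjacent fragments matched to carrot and pond-snail beta-tubulins. These are homology hits reflecting how conserved tubulin is, and the catalogue entry gives the insert species as T. brucei. The tubulin fragment serves as the targeting homology for the beta-tubulin locus. The aldolase UTRs and splice acceptor supply the RNA-processing signals needed to express the marker in trypanosomes, and no dedicated promoter for the cassette is recorded. Because the two loxP sites lie in the same orientation around hph, Cre recombinase can excise the hygromycin marker after transfectants have been selected.

The plasmid belongs to a toolkit for making null and conditional-null T. brucei mutants. The depositor notes several mismatches between the quality-control and reference sequences, in the tubulin ORF, the aldolase 3' UTR and an HSV thymidine kinase region, and says they should not affect function. No thymidine kinase feature appears in the insert description or the feature table for this plasmid.
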