Features (pLannotate 1.2.2; 12 found; start..end, strand, type, name):
      3..557     +  CDS            TUBB1 (fragment): TBB1_DAUCA - Experimental evidence at protein level: Swiss-Prot protein existence level 1. Tubulin is the major constituent of microtubules. It binds two moles of GTP, one at an exchangeable site on the beta chain and one at a non-exchangeable site on the alpha chain. From Daucus carota (Wild carrot).
    559..846     +  CDS            TBB_LYMST (fragment): Experimental evidence at transcript level: Swiss-Prot protein existence level 2. Tubulin is the major constituent of microtubules. It binds two moles of GTP, one at an exchangeable site on the beta chain and one at a non-exchangeable site on the alpha chain. From Lymnaea stagnalis (Great pond snail) (Helix stagnalis).
   1109..1142    +  protein_bind   loxP: Cre-mediated recombination occurs in the 8-bp core sequence (GCATACAT). Cre recombinase
   1326..2348    +  CDS            hph: KHYB_ECOLX - Experimental evidence at protein level: Swiss-Prot protein existence level 1. The aminoglycoside phosphotransferases achieve inactivation of their antibiotic substrates by phosphorylation. Only phosphorylates hygromycin and closely related compounds such as demethyl analogs and destomycin. From Escherichia coli.
   2385..2418    +  protein_bind   loxP: Cre-mediated recombination occurs in the 8-bp core sequence (GCATACAT). Cre recombinase
   2601..2876    +  CDS            TcR (fragment): tetracycline efflux protein; tet; confers resistance to tetracycline
   2876..2926    -  misc_feature   bom (fragment): basis of mobility region from pBR322
   3028..3063    -  CDS            rop (fragment): Rop protein, which maintains plasmids at low copy number; rop
   3158..3262    +  promoter       AmpR promoter: bla
   3263..4123    +  CDS            AmpR: β-lactamase; bla; confers resistance to ampicillin, carbenicillin, and related antibiotics
   4294..4882    +  rep_origin     ori: high-copy-number ColE1/pMB1/pBR322/pUC origin of replication
   5065..3       +  CDS            lacI (fragment) (across the origin): lac repressor; lacI; The lac repressor binds to the lac operator to inhibit transcription in E. coli. This inhibition can be relieved by adding lactose or isopropyl-β-D-thiogalactopyranoside (IPTG).
>Addgene plasmid #48361 | pHJ32 | depositor full sequence | sequence record 70052 | pHJ32 sequence 5118 bps
CTGACCGTATCATGATGACTTTCTCCATCATCCCATCCCCCAAGGTGTCCGACACTGTCGTCGAGCCGTA
CAATACGACTCTCTCCGTGCACCAACTTGTGGAAAACTCCGATGAGTCGATGTGCATTGACAACGAGGCA
CTGTACGATATTTGCTTCCGCACCCTGAAACTGACAACACCAACGTTCGGTGACCTGAACCACTTGGTGT
CTGCTGTTGTGTCCGGCGTCACCTGCTGCCTGCGCTTCCCTGGTCAGTTGAACTCTGACCTCCGTAAGTT
GGCTGTGAACCTTGTCCCATTCCCGCGTCTGCACTTCTTCATGATGGGCTTCGCCCCGCTGACCAGCCGC
GGCTCGCAGCAGTACCGCGGTCTCTCCGTGCCCGAGCTAACGCAGCAGATGTTCGATGCGAAAAACATGA
TGCAAGCTGCAGATCCTCGTCACGGCCGCTACCTGACAGCGTCTGCACTCTTCCGCGGCCGCATGTCGAC
GAAGGAGGTTGATGAGCAGATGCTGAACGTGCAGAACAAGAACTCGTCCTACTTCATTGAGTGGATCGAT
CCCGAACAACATCAAGTCCTCTGTTTGCGATATCCCACCCAAGGGACTCAAGATGGCTGTCACCTTCATT
GGCAACAACACCTGCATCCAGGAGATGTTCCGCCGTGTGGGAGAGCAGTTCACCCTCATGTTCCGTCGCA
AGGCGTTCTTGCACTGGTACACTGGCGAGGGTATGGACGAGATGGAATTCACGGAGGCAGAGTCCAACAT
GAACGATCTCGTGTCTGAGTACCAGCAGTACCAGGATGCCACGATTGAGGAGGAGGGCGAGTTCGACGAG
GAGGAGCAATACTAGACGCGGACGGGGCATTTCCCGTTCGTCATTAGCAGTAGGTAATGAAGATGCTCGA
GGGTGCTCAAGCTGTGTAGCGCACGCGTTTCCTTACATATTTCTCTAACAGGCACGGAAGCCTAACAAAT
ACACTTGGCTTATTTTTTTGCCCCCTCATGTCTTGTACAAATATTTGCGATAGCTTAGCTATCAGCCACA
TTAATCAAACAAGTATACCAACAAGCCCGAAAACATAAACTCAACTGCAACGAAGCTTATAACTTCGTAT
AGCATACATTATACGAAGTTATACCGGTACACGTTCTCGTCGGCCGGCCGCTGCACGCGCCTTCGAGTTT
TTTTTCCTTTTCCCCATTTTTTTCAACTTGAAGACTTCAATTACACCAAAAAATAAAATTCACAAACTTG
GTATTCCTTTGTGTTACATTCTTGATCGCTCGCACTGACATTACAGATCTTACTGTTGGTAAATGATGAA
AAAGCCTGAACTCACCGCGACGTCTGTCGAGAAGTTTCTGATCGAAAAGTTCGACAGCGTCTCCGACCTG
ATGCAGCTCTCGGAGGGCGAAGAATCTCGTGCTTTCAGCTTCGATGTAGGAGGGCGTGGATATGTCCTGC
GGGTAAATAGCTGCGCCGATGGTTTCTACAAAGATCGTTATGTTTATCGGCACTTTGCATCGGCCGCGCT
CCCGATTCCGGAAGTGCTTGACATTGGGGAATTCAGCGAGAGCCTGACCTATTGCATCTCCCGCCGTGCA
CAGGGTGTCACGTTGCAAGACCTGCCTGAAACCGAACTGCCCGCTGTTCTGCAGCCGGTCGCGGAGGCCA
TGGATGCGATCGCTGCGGCCGATCTTAGCCAGACGAGCGGGTTCGGCCCATTCGGACCGCAAGGAATCGG
TCAATACACTACATGGCGTGATTTCATATGCGCGATTGCTGATCCCCATGTGTATCACTGGCAAACTGTG
ATGGACGACACCGTCAGTGCGTCCGTCGCGCAGGCTCTCGATGAGCTGATGCTTTGGGCCGAGGACTGCC
CCGAAGTCCGGCACCTCGTGCACGCGGATTTCGGCTCCAACAATGTCCTGACGGACAATGGCCGCATAAC
AGCGGTCATTGACTGGAGCGAGGCGATGTTCGGGGATTCCCAATACGAGGTCGCCAACATCTTCTTCTGG
AGGCCGTGGTTGGCTTGTATGGAGCAGCAGACGCGCTACTTCGAGCGGAGGCATCCGGAGCTTGCAGGAT
CGCCGCGGCTCCGGGCGTATATGCTCCGCATTGGTCTTGACCAACTCTATCAGAGCTTGGTTGACGGCAA
TTTCGATGATGCAGCTTGGGCGCAGGGTCGATGCGACGCAATCGTCCGATCCGGAGCCGGGACTGTCGGG
CGTACACAAATCGCCCGCAGAAGCGCGGCCGTCTGGACCGATGGCTGTGTAGAAGTACTCGCCGATAGTG
GAAACCGACGCCCCAGCACTCGTCCGAGGGCAAAGGAATCTAGCCGGGAGATGGGGGAGGCTAACTGAGA
ATTCATAACTTCGTATAGCATACATTATACGAAGTTATGGATCCTGCCCATTTAGTTAGTTGGCTTTTCC
CTTGTCTCGTGTCTTTTCCGTGGAAAGGTTCCCGGAGTAATCTGATGGCACAGCAGGGAGGTGCGCCTGC
AGGTTGGTTAGGAAGGGGGGATGATGTAAAAGAAGAAAATGGGGGGATTCGAGCCCCCTTGCAGGCATGC
AAGCTAGCCAGATCCTCTACGCCGGACGCATCGTGGCCGGCATCACCGGCGCCACAGGTGCGGTTGCTGG
CGCCTATATCGCCGACATCACCGATGGGGAAGATCGGGCTCGCCACTTCGGGCTCATGAGCGCTTGTTTC
GGCGTGGGTATGGTGGCAGGCCCCGTGGCCGGGGGACTGTTGGGCGCCATCTCCTTGCACCATTCCTTGC
GGCGGCGGTGCTCAACGGCCTCAACCTACTACTGGGCTGCTTCCTAATGCAGGAGTCGCATAAGGGAGAG
CGTCGATATGGTGCACTCTCAGTACAATCTGCTCTGATGCCGCATAGTTAAGCCAGCCCCGACACCCGCC
AACACCCGCTGACGCGCCCTGACGGGCTTGTCTGCTCCCGGCATCCGCTTACAGACAAGCTGTGACCGTC
TCCGGGAGCTGCATGTGTCAGAGGTTTTCACCGTCATCACCGAAACGCGCGAGACGAAAGGGCCTCGTGA
TACGCCTATTTTTATAGGTTAATGTCATGATAATAATGGTTTCTTAGACGTCAGGTGGCACTTTTCGGGG
AAATGTGCGCGGAACCCCTATTTGTTTATTTTTCTAAATACATTCAAATATGTATCCGCTCATGAGACAA
TAACCCTGATAAATGCTTCAATAATATTGAAAAAGGAAGAGTATGAGTATTCAACATTTCCGTGTCGCCC
TTATTCCCTTTTTTGCGGCATTTTGCCTTCCTGTTTTTGCTCACCCAGAAACGCTGGTGAAAGTAAAAGA
TGCTGAAGATCAGTTGGGTGCACGAGTGGGTTACATCGAACTGGATCTCAACAGCGGTAAGATCCTTGAG
AGTTTTCGCCCCGAAGAACGTTTTCCAATGATGAGCACTTTTAAAGTTCTGCTATGTGGCGCGGTATTAT
CCCGTATTGACGCCGGGCAAGAGCAACTCGGTCGCCGCATACACTATTCTCAGAATGACTTGGTTGAGTA
CTCACCAGTCACAGAAAAGCATCTTACGGATGGCATGACAGTAAGAGAATTATGCAGTGCTGCCATAACC
ATGAGTGATAACACTGCGGCCAACTTACTTCTGACAACGATCGGAGGACCGAAGGAGCTAACCGCTTTTT
TGCACAACATGGGGGATCATGTAACTCGCCTTGATCGTTGGGAACCGGAGCTGAATGAAGCCATACCAAA
CGACGAGCGTGACACCACGATGCCTGTAGCAATGGCAACAACGTTGCGCAAACTATTAACTGGCGAACTA
CTTACTCTAGCTTCCCGGCAACAATTAATAGACTGGATGGAGGCGGATAAAGTTGCAGGACCACTTCTGC
GCTCGGCCCTTCCGGCTGGCTGGTTTATTGCTGATAAATCTGGAGCCGGTGAGCGTGGGTCTCGCGGTAT
CATTGCAGCACTGGGGCCAGATGGTAAGCCCTCCCGTATCGTAGTTATCTACACGACGGGGAGTCAGGCA
ACTATGGATGAACGAAATAGACAGATCGCTGAGATAGGTGCCTCACTGATTAAGCATTGGTAACTGTCAG
ACCAAGTTTACTCATATATACTTTAGATTGATTTAAAACTTCATTTTTAATTTAAAAGGATCTAGGTGAA
GATCCTTTTTGATAATCTCATGACCAAAATCCCTTAACGTGAGTTTTCGTTCCACTGAGCGTCAGACCCC
GTAGAAAAGATCAAAGGATCTTCTTGAGATCCTTTTTTTCTGCGCGTAATCTGCTGCTTGCAAACAAAAA
AACCACCGCTACCAGCGGTGGTTTGTTTGCCGGATCAAGAGCTACCAACTCTTTTTCCGAAGGTAACTGG
CTTCAGCAGAGCGCAGATACCAAATACTGTCCTTCTAGTGTAGCCGTAGTTAGGCCACCACTTCAAGAAC
TCTGTAGCACCGCCTACATACCTCGCTCTGCTAATCCTGTTACCAGTGGCTGCTGCCAGTGGCGATAAGT
CGTGTCTTACCGGGTTGGACTCAAGACGATAGTTACCGGATAAGGCGCAGCGGTCGGGCTGAACGGGGGG
TTCGTGCACACAGCCCAGCTTGGAGCGAACGACCTACACCGAACTGAGATACCTACAGCGTGAGCTATGA
GAAAGCGCCACGCTTCCCGAAGGGAGAAAGGCGGACAGGTATCCGGTAAGCGGCAGGGTCGGAACAGGAG
AGCGCACGAGGGAGCTTCCAGGGGGAAACGCCTGGTATCTTTATAGTCCTGTCGGGTTTCGCCACCTCTG
ACTTGAGCGTCGATTTTTGTGATGCTCGTCAGGGGGGCGGAGCCTATGGAAAAACGCCAGCAACGCGGCC
TTTTTACGGTTCCTGGCCTTTTGCTGGCCTTTTGCTCACATGTTCTTTCCTGCGTTATCCCCTGATTCTG
TGGATAACCGTATTACCGCCTTTGAGTGAGCTGATACCGCTCGCCGCAGCCGAACGACCGAGCGCAGCGA
GTCAGTGAGCGAGGAAGCGGAAGAGCGCCCAATACGCAAACCGCCTCTCCCCGCGCGTTGGCCGATTCAT
TAATGCAG
