>Addgene plasmid #48361 | pHJ32 | addgene partial sequence | sequence record 72745 | Hygro-R 5'-tatccacgccctcctacatc-3'
GAGATTCTTCGCCCTCCGAGAGCTGCATCAGGTCGGAGACGCTGTCGAACTTTTCGATCAGAAACTTCTC
GACAGACGTCGCGGTGAGTTCAGGCTTTTTCATCATTTACCAACAGTAAGATCTGTAATGTCAGTGCGAG
CGATCAAGAATGTAACACAAAGGAATACCAAGTTTGTGAATTTTATTTTTTGGTGTAATTGAAGTCTTCA
AGTTGAAAAAAATGGGGAAAAGGAAAAAAAACTCGAAGGCGCGTGCAGCGGCCGGCCGACGAGAACGTGT
ACCGGTATAACTTCGTATAATGTATGCTATACGAAGTTATAAGCTTCGTTGCAGTTGAGTTTCTGTTTTC
GGGCTTGTTGGTATACTTGTTTGATTAATGTGGCTGATAGCTAAGCTATCGCAAATATTTGTACAAGACA
TGAGGGGGCAAAAAAATAAGCCAAGTGTATTTGTTAGGCTTCCGTGCCTGTTAGAGAAATATGTAAGGAA
ACGCGTGCGCTACACAGCTTGAGCACCCTCGAGCATCTTCATTACCTACTGCTAATGACGAACGGGAAAT
GCCCCGTCCGCGTCTAGTATTGCTCCTCCTCGTCGAACTCGCCCTCCTCCTCAATCGTGGCATCCTGGTA
CTGCTGGTACTCAGACACGAGATCGTTCATGTTGGACTCTGCCTCCGTGAATTCCATCTCGTCCATACCC
TCGCCAGTGTACCAGTGCAAGAACGCCTTGCGACGGAACATGAGGGTGAACTGCTCTCCCACACGGCGGA
ACATCTCCTGGATGCAGGTGTTGTTGCCAATGAAGGTGACAGCCATCTTGAGTCCCTTGGGTGGGATATC
GCAAACAGAGGACTTGATGTTGTTCGGGATCTCCACTCAATGAAGTAGGACGAGTTCTTGTTCTGCACGT
TCAGCATCTGCTCATCAACCTCCTTCGTCGACATGCGGCCGCGGAAGAGTGCAGACGCTGTCAGGTAGCG
GCCGTGACGAGGATCTGCAGCTTGCATCATGTTTTTCGCATCGAACATCTGCTGCGTTAGCTCGGGCACG
GAGAGACCGCGGTACTGCTGCGAGCCGCGGCTGGTC
