>Addgene plasmid #48361 | pHJ32 | addgene partial sequence | sequence record 72746 | Hygro-F 5'-gacggcaatttcgatgatg-3'
GATGCGACGCAATCGTCCGATCCGGAGCCGGGACTGTCGGGCGTACACAAATCGCCCGCAGAAGCGCGGC
CGTCTGGACCGATGGCTGTGTAGAAGTACTCGCCGATAGTGGAAACCGACGCCCCAGCACTCGTCCGAGG
GCAAAGGAATCTAGCCGGGAGATGGGGGAGGCTAACTGAGAATTCATAACTTCGTATAGCATACATTATA
CGAAGTTATGGATCCTGCCCATTTGGCTTTTCCCTTGTCTCGTGTCTTTTCCGTGGAAAGGTTCCCGGAG
TAATCTGATGGCACAGCAGGGAGGTGCGCCTGCAGGTTGGTTAGGAAGGGGGGATGATGTAAAAGAAGAA
AATGGGGGGATTCGAGCCCCCTTGCAGGCATGCAAGCTAGCCAGATCCTCTACGCCGGACGCATCGTGGC
CGGCATCACCGGCGCCACAGGTGCGGTTGCTGGCGCCTATATCGCCGACATCACCGATGGGGAAGATCGG
GCTCGCCACTTCGGGCTCATGAGCGCTTGTTTCGGCGTGGGTATGGTGGCAGGCCCCGTGGCCGGGGGAC
TGTTGGGCGCCATCTCCTTGCACCATTCCTTGCGGCGGCGGTGCTCAACGGCCTCAACCTACTACTGGGC
TGCTTCCTAATGCAGGAGTCGCATAAGGGAGAGCGTCGAATGGTGCACTCTCAGTACAATCTGCTCTGAT
GCCGCATAGTTAAGCCAGCCCCGACACCCGCCAACACCCGCTGACGCGCCCTGACGGGCTTGTCTGCTCC
CGGCATCCGCTTACAGACAAGCTGTGACCGTCTCCGGGAGCTGCATGTGTCAGAGGTTTTCACCGTCATC
ACCGAAACGCGCGAGACGAAAGGGCCTCGTGATACGCCTATTTTTATAGGTTAATGTCATGATAATAATG
GTTTCTTAGACGTCAGGTGGCACTTTTCGGGGAAATGTGCGCGGAACCCCTATTTGTTTATTTTTCTAAA
TACATTCAAATATGTATCCGCTCATGAGACAATAACCCTGATAAATGCTTCAATAATATTGAAAAAGGAA
GAGTATGAGTATTCAACATTTCCGTGTCGCT
